>Addgene plasmid #65257 | Ii-Str_ManII-SBP-tagBFP | depositor full sequence | sequence record 110465 | Full Sequence
TAGTTATTAATAGTAATCAATTACGGGGTCATTAGTTCATAGCCCATATATGGAGTTCCGCGTTACATAA
CTTACGGTAAATGGCCCGCCTGGCTGACCGCCCAACGACCCCCGCCCATTGACGTCAATAATGACGTATG
TTCCCATAGTAACGCCAATAGGGACTTTCCATTGACGTCAATGGGTGGAGTATTTACGGTAAACTGCCCA
CTTGGCAGTACATCAAGTGTATCATATGCCAAGTACGCCCCCTATTGACGTCAATGACGGTAAATGGCCC
GCCTGGCATTATGCCCAGTACATGACCTTATGGGACTTTCCTACTTGGCAGTACATCTACGTATTAGTCA
TCGCTATTACCATGGTGATGCGGTTTTGGCAGTACATCAATGGGCGTGGATAGCGGTTTGACTCACGGGG
ATTTCCAAGTCTCCACCCCATTGACGTCAATGGGAGTTTGTTTTGGCACCAAAATCAACGGGACTTTCCA
AAATGTCGTAACAACTCCGCCCCATTGACGCAAATGGGCGGTAGGCGTGTACGGTGGGAGGTCTATATAA
GCAGAGCTGGTTTAGTGAACCGTCAGATCCGCTAGCGCTACCGGTCGTACGTCTCCGGATTCGAATTAAT
TCGGATCCGTGATGCACAGGAGGAGAGCCAGGGCCTGTCGGGAAGATCAAAAGCCAGTCATCGATGATCA
GCGCGACCTTATCTCCAACAATGAGCAACTGCCCATGCTGGGCCGGCGCCCTGGGGCCCCGGAGAGCAAG
TGCAGCCGCGGAGCCCTGTACACAGGCTTTTCCATCCTGGTGACTCTGCTCCTCGCTGGCCAGGCCACCA
CCGCCTACTTCCTGTACCAGCAGCAGGGCCGGCTGGACAAACTGACAGTCACCTCCCAGAACCTGCAGCT
CGAGATGGACCCTAGCAAAGACTCAAAAGCTCAGGTGTCCGCTGCCGAGGCTGGCATTACTGGAACATGG
TACAATCAGCTCGGGAGCACCTTTATTGTGACTGCTGGAGCCGATGGAGCCCTCACCGGAACATACGAAT
CTGCTGTGGGAAACGCCGAATCACGGTACGTCCTCACTGGCCGATACGATAGTGCCCCTGCCACCGACGG
ATCTGGGACTGCCCTGGGATGGACTGTCGCTTGGAAAAACAACTACCGGAATGCTCATTCTGCCACAACA
TGGAGTGGACAGTACGTGGGAGGCGCTGAGGCTAGAATCAATACACAGTGGCTGCTCACATCTGGCACAA
CCGAGGCAAATGCTTGGAAATCCACCCTGGTGGGACATGACACATTCACCAAAGTGAAACCCTCCGCCGC
TTCAATCGATGCCGCCAAAAAAGCCGGAGTCAACAACGGCAATCCTCTGGATGCCGTCCAGCAGGTCGAC
TATCCGTACGACGTACCAGACTACGCACTCGACCTGCAGCTGGAGAACCTGCGCATGAAGCTTCCCAAGC
CTCCCAAGCCTGTGAGCAAGATGCGCATGGCCACCCCGCTGCTGATGCATGCGCTGCCCATGGGAGCCCT
GCCCCAGGGGCCCATGCAGAATGCCACCAAGTATGGCAACATGACAGAGGACCATGTGATGCACCTGCTC
CAGAATGCTGACCCCCTGAAGGTGTACCCGCCACTGAAGGGGAGCTTCCCGGAGAACCTGAGACACCTTA
AGAACACCATGGAGACCATAGACTGGAAGGTCTTTGAGAGCTGGATGCACCATTGGCTCCTGTTTGAAAT
GAGCAGGCACTCCTTGGAGCAAAAGCCCACTGACGCTCCACCGAAAGAGTCACTGGAACTGGAGGACCCG
TCTTCTGGGCTGGGTGTGACCAAGCAGGATCTGGGCCCAGTCCCCATGTGAGGATCCGCGGCCGCATAGA
TAACTGATCCAGTGTGCTGGAATTAATTCGCTGTCTGCGAGGGCCAGCTGTTGGGGTGAGTACTCCCTCT
CAAAAGCGGGCATGACTTCTGCGCTAAGATTGTCAGTTTCCAAAAACGAGGAGGATTTGATATTCACCTG
GCCCGCGGTGATGCCTTTGAGGGTGGCCGCGTCCATCTGGTCAGAAAAGACAATCTTTTTGTTGTCAAGC
TTGAGGTGTGGCAGGCTTGAGATCTGGCCATACACTTGAGTGACAATGACATCCACTTTGCCTTTCTCTC
CACAGGTGTCCACTCCCAGGTCCAACTGCAGGTCGAGCATGCATCTAGGGCGGCCAATTCCGCCCCTCTC
CCTCCCCCCCCCCTAACGTTACTGGCCGAAGCCGCTTGGAATAAGGCCGGTGTGCGTTTGTCTATATGTT
ATTTTCCACCATATTGCCGTCTTTTGGCAATGTGAGGGCCCGGAAACCTGGCCCTGTCTTCTTGACGAGC
ATTCCTAGGGGTCTTTCCCCTCTCGCCAAAGGAATGCAAGGTCTGTTGAATGTCGTGAAGGAAGCAGTTC
CTCTGGAAGCTTCTTGAAGACAAACAACGTCTGTAGCGACCCTTTGCAGGCAGCGGAACCCCCCACCTGG
CGACAGGTGCCTCTGCGGCCAAAAGCCACGTGTATAAGATACACCTGCAAAGGCGGCACAACCCCAGTGC
CACGTTGTGAGTTGGATAGTTGTGGAAAGAGTCAAATGGCTCTCCTCAAGCGTATTCAACAAGGGGCTGA
AGGATGCCCAGAAGGTACCCCATTGTATGGGATCTGATCTGGGGCCTCGGTGCACATGCTTTACATGTGT
TTAGTCGAGGTTAAAAAAACGTCTAGGCCCCCCGAACCACGGGGACGTGGTTTTCCTTTGAAAAACACGA
TGATAAGCTTGCCACAACCCGGGAGGCGCGCCATGAAGTTAAGTCGCCAGTTCACCGTGTTTGGCAGCGC
GATCTTCTGCGTCGTAATCTTCTCACTCTACCTGATGCTGGACAGGGGTCACTTGGACTACCCTCGGGGC
CCGCGCCAGGAGGGCTCCTTTCCGCAGGGCCAGCTTTCAATATTGCAAGAAAAGATTGACCATTTGGAGC
GTTTGCTCGCTGAGAACAACGAGATTATCTCAAATATCAGAGACTCAGTCATCAACCTGAGCGAGTCTGT
GGAGGACGGCCCGCGGGGGTCACCAGGCAACGCCAGCCAAGGCTCCATCCACCTCCACTCGCCACAGTTG
GCCCTGCAGGCTGACCCCAGAGACTGTTTGGATCCCACCGGTCGCCACCGGAATTCCATGGACGAGAAGA
CCACTGGTTGGCGAGGTGGACACGTTGTTGAAGGACTGGCTGGGGAACTTGAACAACTTCGTGCACGACT
GGAGCATCACCCACAAGGTCAACGTGAACCACCTGCAGGTTCTGAACTCATCAAGGAAAACATGCATATG
AAACTGTACATGGAGGGAACCGTGGATAATCACCACTTCAAGTGTACTAGTGAGGGCGAGGGCAAACCTT
ACGAGGGAACACAGACCATGAGGATCAAAGTCGTCGAGGGCGGACCTCTGCCTTTCGCTTTCGACATTCT
GGCCACATCCTTTCTGTACGGCTCCAAAACCTTCATCAACCACACACAGGGCATCCCCGATTTCTTCAAA
CAGTCCTTCCCCGAGGGCTTCACATGGGAACGAGTGACAACCTACGAGGACGGAGGAGTGCTCACCGCTA
CTCAGGATACTAGCCTCCAGGATGGATGTCTCATCTACAACGTGAAAATCCGAGGCGTGAACTTCACCTC
AAATGGCCCCGTGATGCAGAAAAAAACTCTCGGCTGGGAGGCCTTTACTGAAACCCTGTACCCTGCCGAT
GGCGGCCTGGAGGGGCGAAATGATATGGCTCTGAAACTCGTGGGAGGATCTCACCTCATTGCCAACATCA
AAACCACCTACCGGAGCAAAAAACCTGCCAAAAATCTGAAAATGCCTGGCGTCTACTACGTCGATTACCG
GCTGGAACGAATCAAAGAGGCCAACAACGAAACTTACGTGGAACAGCACGAAGTCGCCGTGGCTCGATAC
TGTGACCTGCCTAGCAAACTGGGACACAAAGGCCGGCCTTAAGGCCTCGAGGGCCAATTAATTAACTCTA
GATAACTGATCATAATCAGCCATACCACATTTGTAGAGGTTTTACTTGCTTTAAAAAACCTCCCACACCT
CCCCCTGAACCTGAAACATAAAATGAATGCAATTGTTGTTGTTAACTTGTTTATTGCAGCTTATAATGGT
TACAAATAAAGCAATAGCATCACAAATTTCACAAATAAAGCATTTTTTTCACTGCATTCTAGTTGTGGTT
TGTCCAAACTCATCAATGTATCTTAACGCGTAAATTGTAAGCGTTAATATTTTGTTAAAATTCGCGTTAA
ATTTTTGTTAAATCAGCTCATTTTTTAACCAATAGGCCGAAATCGGCAAAATCCCTTATAAATCAAAAGA
ATAGACCGAGATAGGGT
[37 nt withheld, positions 4428-4464]
AAAGAACGTGGACTCCAACGTCAAAGG
[49 nt withheld, positions 4492-4540]
T
[91 nt withheld, positions 4542-4632]
G
[124 nt withheld, positions 4634-4757]
CAGGTGGCACTTTTCGGGGAAATGTGCGCGGAACCCCTATTTGTTTATTTTTCTAAATACATTCAAATAT
GTATCCGCTCATGAGACAATAACCCTGATAAATGCTTCAATAATATTGAAAAAGGAAGAGTCCTGAGGCG
GAAAGAACCAGCTGTGGAATGTGTGTCAGTTAGGGTGTGGAAAGTCCCCAGGCTCCCCAGCAGGCAGAAG
TATGCAAAGCATGCATCTCAATTAGTCAGCAACCAGGTGTGGAAAGTCCCCAGGCTCCCCAGCAGGCAGA
AGTATGCAAAGCATGCATCTCAATTAGTCAGCAACCATAGTCCCGCCCCTAACTCCGCCCATCCCGCCCC
TAACTCCGCCCAGTTCCGCCCATTCTCCGCCCCATGGCTGACTAATTTTTTTTATTTATGCAGAGGCCGA
GGCCGCCTCGGCCTCTGAGCTATTCCAGAAGTAGTGAGGAGGCTTTTTTGGAGGCCTAGGCTTTTGCAAA
GATCGATCAAGAGACAGGATGAGGATCGTTTCGCATGATTGAACAAGATGGATTGCACGCAGGTTCTCCG
GCCGCTTGGGTGGAGAGGCTATTCGGCTATGACTGGGCACAACAGACAATCGGCTGCTCTGATGCCGCCG
TGTTCCGGCTGTCAGCGCAGGGGCGCCCGGTTCTTTTTGTCAAGACCGACCTGTCCGGTGCCCTGAATGA
ACTGCAAGACGAGGCAGCGCGGCTATCGTGGCTGGCCACGACGGGCGTTCCTTGCGCAGCTGTGCTCGAC
GTTGTCACTGAAGCGGGAAGGGACTGGCTGCTATTGGGCGAAGTGCCGGGGCAGGATCTCCTGTCATCTC
ACCTTGCTCCTGCCGAGAAAGTATCCATCATGGCTGATGCAATGCGGCGGCTGCATACGCTTGATCCGGC
TACCTGCCCATTCGACCACCAAGCGAAACATCGCATCGAGCGAGCACGTACTCGGATGGAAGCCGGTCTT
GTCGATCAGGATGATCTGGACGAAGAGCATCAGGGGCTCGCGCCAGCCGAACTGTTCGCCAGGCTCAAGG
CGAGCATGCCCGACGGCGAGGATCTCGTCGTGACCCATGGCGATGCCTGCTTGCCGAATATCATGGTGGA
AAATGGCCGCTTTTCTGGATTCATCGACTGTGGCCGGCTGGGTGTGGCGGACCGCTATCAGGACATAGCG
TTGGCTACCCGTGATATTGCTGAAGAGCTTGGCGGCGAATGGGCTGACCGCTTCCTCGTGCTTTACGGTA
TCGCCGCTCCCGATTCGCAGCGCATCGCCTTCTATCGCCTTCTTGACGAGTTCTTCTGAGCGGGACTCTG
GGGTTCGAAATGACCGACCAAGCGACGCCCAACCTGCCATCACGAGATTTCGATTCCACCGCCGCCTTCT
ATGAAAGGTTGGGCTTCGGAATCGTTTTCCGGGACGCCGGCTGGATGATCCTCCAGCGCGGGGATCTCAT
GCTGGAGTTCTTCGCCCACCCTAGGGGGAGGCTAACTGAAACACGGAAGGAGACAATACCGGAAGGAACC
CGCGCTATGACGGCAATAAAAAGACAGAATAAAACGCACGGTGTTGGGTCGTTTGTTCATAAACGCGGGG
TTCGGTCCCAGGGCTGGCACTCTGTCGATACCCCACCGAGACCCCATTGGGGCCAATACGCCCGCGTTTC
TTCCTTTTCCCCACCCCACCCCCCAAGTTCGGGTGAAGGCCCAGGGCTCGCAGCCAACGTCGGGGCGGCA
GGCCCTGCCATAGCCTCAGGTTACTCATATATACTTTAGATTGATTTAAAACTTCATTTTTAATTTAAAA
GGATCTAGGTGAAGATCCTTTTTGATAATCTCATGACCAAAATCCCTTAACGTGAGTTTTCGTTCCACTG
AGCGTCAGACCCCGTAGAAAAGATCAAAGGATCTTCTTGAGATCCTTTTTTTCTGCGCGTAATCTGCTGC
TTGCAAACAAAAAAACCACCGCTACCAGCGGTGGTTTGTTTGCCGGATCAAGAGCTACCAACTCTTTTTC
CGAAGGTAACTGGCTTCAGCAGAGCGCAGATACCAAATACTGTCCTTCTAGTGTAGCCGTAGTTAGGCCA
CCACTTCAAGAACTCTGTAGCACCGCCTACATACCTCGCTCTGCTAATCCTGTTACCAGTGGCTGCTGCC
AGTGGCGATAAGTCGTGTCTTACCGGGTTGGACTCAAGACGATAGTTACCGGATAAGGCGCAGCGGTCGG
GCTGAACGGGGGGTTCGTGCACACAGCCCAGCTTGGAGCGAACGACCTACACCGAACTGAGATACCTACA
GCGTGAGCTATGAGAAAGCGCCACGCTTCCCGAAGGGAGAAAGGCGGACAGGTATCCGGTAAGCGGCAGG
GTCGGAACAGGAGAGCGCACGAGGGAGCTTCCAGGGGGAAACGCCTGGTATCTTTATAGTCCTGTCGGGT
TTCGCCACCTCTGACTTGAGCGTCGATTTTTGTGATGCTCGTCAGGGGGGCGGAGCCTATGGAAAAACGC
CAGCAACGCGGCCTTTTTACGGTTCCTGGCCTTTTGCTGGCCTTTTGCTCACATGTTCTTTCCTGCGTTA
TCCCCTGATTCTGTGGATAACCGTATTACCGCCATGCAT
Features (pLannotate 1.2.2; 18 found; start..end, strand, type, name):
     61..364     +  enhancer       CMV enhancer: human cytomegalovirus immediate early enhancer
    365..568     +  promoter       CMV promoter: human cytomegalovirus (CMV) immediate early promoter
    690..914     +  CDS            Cd74 (fragment): HG2A_RAT - Experimental evidence at protein level: Swiss-Prot protein existence level 1. [Isoform Long]: Stabilizes the conformation of mature CTSL by binding to its active site and serving as a chaperone to help maintain a pool of mature enzyme in endocytic compartments and extracellular space of antigen-presenting cells (APCs). From Rattus norvegicus (Rat).
    882..1394    +  CDS            SAV_STRAV (fragment): Experimental evidence at protein level: Swiss-Prot protein existence level 1. The biological function of streptavidin is not known. Forms a strong non-covalent specific complex with biotin (one molecule of biotin per subunit of streptavidin). From Streptomyces avidinii.
   1946..2175    +  intron         chimeric intron: chimera between introns from adenovirus and immunoglobulin heavy chain genes
   2344..2806    +  misc_feature   IRES: internal ribosome entry site (IRES) of the encephalomyocarditis virus (EMCV)
   2833..3180    +  CDS            Man2a1 (fragment): MA2A1_MOUSE - Also known as Mana2. Experimental evidence at protein level: Swiss-Prot protein existence level 1. Catalyzes the first committed step in the biosynthesis of complex N-glycans. It controls conversion of high mannose to complex N- glycans; the final hydrolytic step in the N-glycan maturation pathway. From Mus musculus (Mouse).
   3331..4020    +  CDS            TagBFP: TagBFP is a basic (constitutively fluorescent) blue fluorescent protein published in 2008, derived from Entacmaea quadricolor. It is reported to be a very rapidly-maturing monomer with very low acid sensitivity.
   4067..4151    +  CDS            large T antigen (fragment): large T antigen from SV40 (simian virus 40)
   4174..4295    +  polyA_signal   SV40 poly(A) signal: SV40 polyadenylation signal
   4329..4757    -  rep_origin     f1 ori (sequence partly withheld): f1 bacteriophage origin of replication; arrow indicates direction of (+) strand synthesis
   4784..4888    +  promoter       AmpR promoter: bla
   4890..5247    +  promoter       SV40 promoter: SV40 enhancer and early promoter
   5282..6076    +  CDS            NeoR/KanR: aminoglycoside phosphotransferase from Tn5; aph(3')-II (or nptII); confers resistance to neomycin, kanamycin, and G418 (Geneticin®)
   6097..6249    +  CDS            ble (fragment): BLE_KLEPN - Experimental evidence at protein level: Swiss-Prot protein existence level 1. Binding protein with a strong affinity to the bleomycin family of antibiotics. Binds to CL990; an antimitotic-antibiotic compound. From Klebsiella pneumoniae.
   6308..6355    +  polyA_signal   HSV TK poly(A) signal: herpes simplex virus thymidine kinase polyadenylation signal (Cole and Stacy, 1985)
   6446..6462    -  polyA_signal   bGH poly(A) signal (fragment): bovine growth hormone polyadenylation signal
   6684..7272    +  rep_origin     ori: high-copy-number ColE1/pMB1/pBR322/pUC origin of replication
