[The description below was written by a language model from this plasmid's Addgene catalogue record and pLannotate feature annotations shown in this document.]
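Description:
Ii-Str_ManII-SBP-tagBFP is a bicistronic mammalian expression plasmid of about 7.4 kb, listed as built on the pIRESneo3 backbone, that carries both components of the RUSH (retention using selective hooks) system for synchronizing secretory traffic. It replicates in E. coli from a high-copy ColE1/pUC-type origin and is selected with kanamycin. The NeoR/KanR gene is placed behind tandem bacterial (AmpR) and SV40 early promoters with an HSV TK polyadenylation signal, so the same marker can also confer G418 resistance in mammalian cells. An f1 origin is also present.

A single CMV enhancer/promoter drives one transcript encoding two proteins. The first cistron is the "hook": a fragment of the invariant chain Ii (CD74; best annotation match is the rat protein) fused to core streptavidin, which resides in the ER. A chimeric intron and an EMCV IRES follow, allowing translation of the second cistron, the "reporter". This consists of amino acids 1 to 116 of mouse mannosidase II (Man2a1), the portion that carries its Golgi-targeting information, fused at the C terminus to streptavidin binding protein (SBP) and TagBFP. The SBP tag is not annotated in the feature table but presumably lies in the gap between the ManII fragment and TagBFP. An SV40 poly(A) signal terminates the transcript.

The depositor notes luminal tagging, so the interacting modules face the ER lumen. Without biotin, SBP binds the streptavidin hook and the blue-fluorescent ManII reporter is held in the ER. Adding biotin displaces SBP and releases the reporter as a synchronous wave toward the Golgi. This allows live imaging and quantitative analysis of ER-to-Golgi transport across a cell population.
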