Addgene plasmid #65257: Ii-Str_ManII-SBP-tagBFP
Purpose: synchronize trafficking of ManII from the ER (RUSH system)
Depositing lab: Franck Perez. Publication: Synchronization of secretory protein traffic in populations of cells. Boncompain G, Divoux S, Gareil N, de Forges H, Lescure A, Latreche L, Mercanti V, Jollivet F, Raposo G, Perez F. Nat Methods. 2012 Mar 11;9(5):493-8. doi: 10.1038/nmeth.1928. PubMed 22406856.
Backbone
  Vector backbone: pIRESneo3
  Backbone manufacturer: Clontech
  Vector type: Mammalian Expression
Growth in bacteria
  Bacterial resistance: Kanamycin, 50 μg/mL
  Growth temperature: 37°C
  Growth strain: DH5alpha
  Copy number: High Copy
Gene/Insert
  Gene/Insert name: Ii-Streptavidin and truncated Mannosidase II (alt name: MAN2A1)
  Species: M. musculus (mouse)
  Mutation: contains only amino acids 1 to 116 of ManII
  Promoter: CMV
  Tag / fusion protein: Streptavidin Binding Protein (SBP) (C terminal on insert); tagBFP (C terminal on insert)
  Cloning method: Unknown
  Sequencing primers: 5′ IRES-F; 3′ SV40pA-R
Terms and licenses: Academic/Nonprofit Terms; Industry Terms: Not Available to Industry
Depositor comments: luminal tagging
How to cite: Ii-Str_ManII-SBP-tagBFP was a gift from Franck Perez (Addgene plasmid # 65257 ; http://n2t.net/addgene:65257 ; RRID:Addgene_65257)
