>Addgene plasmid #65257 | Ii-Str_ManII-SBP-tagBFP | addgene partial sequence | sequence record 115732 | IRES-F 5'-TGGCTCTCCTCAAGCGTATT-3'
ATTGTATGGGATCTGATCTGGGGCCTCGGTGCACATGCTTTACATGTGTTTAGTCGAGGTTAAAAAAACG
TCTAGGCCCCCCGAACCACGGGGACGTGGTTTTCCTTTGAAAAACACGATGATAAGCTTGCCACAACCCG
GGAGGCGCGCCATGAAGTTAAGTCGCCAGTTCACCGTGTTTGGCAGCGCGATCTTCTGCGTCGTAATCTT
CTCACTCTACCTGATGCTGGACAGGGGTCACTTGGACTACCCTCGGGGCCCGCGCCAGGAGGGCTCCTTT
CCGCAGGGCCAGCTTTCAATATTGCAAGAAAAGATTGACCATTTGGAGCGTTTGCTCGCTGAGAACAACG
AGATTATCTCAAATATCAGAGACTCAGTCATCAACCTGAGCGAGTCTGTGGAGGACGGCCCGCGGGGGTC
ACCAGGCAACGCCAGCCAAGGCTCCATCCACCTCCACTCGCCACAGTTGGCCCTGCAGGCTGACCCCAGA
GACTGTTTGGATCCCACCGGTCGCCACCGGAATTCCATGGACGAGAAGACCACTGGTTGGCGAGGTGGAC
ACGTTGTTGAAGGACTGGCTGGGGAACTTGAACAACTTCGTGCACGACTGGAGCATCACCCACAAGGTCA
ACGTGAACCACCTGCAGGTTCTGAACTCATCAAGGAAAACATGCATATGAAACTGTACATGGAGGGAACC
GTGGATAATCACCACTTCAAGTGTACTAGTGA
