>Addgene plasmid #65257 | Ii-Str_ManII-SBP-tagBFP | addgene partial sequence | sequence record 115733 | SV40pA-R 5'-GAAATTTGTGATGCTATTGC-3'
TTGCATTCATTTTATGTTTCAGGTTCAGGGGGAGGTGTGGGAGGTTTTTTAAAGCAAGTAAAACCTCTAC
AAATGTGGTATGGCTGATTATGATCAGTTATCTAGAGTTAATTAATTGGCCCTCGAGGCCTTAAGGCCGG
CCTTTGTGTCCCAGTTTGCTAGGCAGGTCACAGTATCGAGCCACGGCGACTTCGTGCTGTTCCACGTAAG
TTTCGTTGTTGGCCTCTTTGATTCGTTCCAGCCGGTAATCGACGTAGTAGACGCCAGGCATTTTCAGATT
TTTGGCAGGTTTTTTGCTCCGGTAGGTGGTTTTGATGTTGGCAATGAGGTGAGATCCTCCCACGAGTTTC
AGAGCCATATCATTTCGCCCCTCCAGGCCGCCATCGGCAGGGTACAGGGTTTCAGTAAAGGCCTCCCAGC
CGAGAGTTTTTTTCTGCATCACGGGGCCATTTGAGGTGAAGTTCACGCCTCGGATTTTCACGTTGTAGAT
GAGACATCCATCCTGGAGGCTAGTATCCTGAGTAGCGGTGAGCACTCCTCCGTCCTCGTAGGTTGTCACT
CGTTCCCATGTGAAGCCCTCGGGGAAGGACTGTTTGAAGAAATCGGGGATGCCCTGTGTGTGGTTGATGA
AGGTTTTGGAGCCGTACAG
