>Addgene plasmid #65257 | Ii-Str_ManII-SBP-tagBFP | addgene partial sequence | sequence record 116667 | tagBFP-R 5'-cctcatggtctgtgttccct-3'
TTGAAGTGGTGATTATCCACGGTTCCCTCCATGTACAGTTTCATATGCATGTTTTCCTTGATGAGTTCAG
AACCTGCAGGTGGTTCACGTTGACCTTGTGGGTGATGCTCCAGTCGTGCACGAAGTTGTTCAAGTTCCCC
AGCCAGTCCTTCAACAACGTGTCCACCTCGCCAACCAGTGGTCTTCTCGTCCATGGAATTCCGGTGGCGA
CCGGTGGGATCCAAACAGTCTCTGGGGTCAGCCTGCAGGGCCAACTGTGGCGAGTGGAGGTGGATGGAGC
CTTGGCTGGCGTTGCCTGGTGACCCCCGCGGGCCGTCCTCCACAGACTCGCTCAGGTTGATGACTGAGTC
TCTGATATTTGAGATAATCTCGTTGTTCTCAGCGAGCAAACGCTCCAAATGGTCAATCTTTTCTTGCAAT
ATTGAAAGCTGGCCCTGCGGAAAGGAGCCCTCCTGGCGCGGGCCCCGAGGGTAGTCCAAGTGACCCCTGT
CCAGCATCAGGTAGAGTGAGAAGATTACGACGCAGAAGATCGCGCTGCCAAACACGGTGAACTGGCGACT
TAACTTCATGGCGCGCCTCCCGGGTTGTGGCAAGCTTATCATCGTGTTTTTCAAAGGAAAACCACGTCCC
CGTGGTTCGGGGGGCCTAGACGTTTTTTTAACCTCGACTAAACACATGTAAAGCATGTGCACCGAGGCCC
CAGATCAGATCCCATAC
